Addgene plasmid #201720: pOPINVHH_A10-5_His
Purpose: Expression of nanobody
Depositing lab: Ray Owens. Depositing organization: Rosalind Franklin Institute. Publication: Structural and functional characterization of nanobodies that neutralize Omicron variants of SARS-CoV-2. Cornish K, Huo J, Jones L, Sharma P, Thrush JW, Abdelkarim S, Kipar A, Ramadurai S, Weckener M, Mikolajek H, Liu S, Buckle I, Bentley E, Kirby A, Han X, Laidlaw SM, Hill M, Eyssen L, Norman C, Le Bas A, Clarke J, James W, Stewart JP, Carroll M, Naismith JH, Owens RJ. Open Biol. 2024 Jun;14(6):230252. doi: 10.1098/rsob.230252. Epub 2024 Jun 4. PubMed 38835241.
Backbone
  Vector backbone: pADL-23c
  Backbone manufacturer: Antibody Design Laboratories
  Backbone size w/o insert (bp): 3960
  Total vector size (bp): 4345
  Modifications to backbone: Introduction of restriction sites fro cloning
  Vector type: Bacterial Expression
Growth in bacteria
  Bacterial resistance: Ampicillin, 100 μg/mL
  Growth temperature: 37°C
  Growth strain: DH5alpha
  Copy number: Unknown
Gene/Insert
  Gene/Insert name: VHH_A10-5
  Species: lama glama (llama)
  Insert size (bp): 375
  Entrez Gene: S (a.k.a. GU280_gp02, spike glycoprotein)
  Tag / fusion protein: Hexahistidine (C terminal on insert)
  Cloning method: Ligation Independent Cloning
  Sequencing primers: 5′ GCTTCCGGCTCGTATGTTG; 3′ GTCGTCTTTCCAGACGTTAG
Terms and licenses: Academic/Nonprofit Terms; Industry Terms: Not Available to Industry
How to cite: pOPINVHH_A10-5_His was a gift from Ray Owens (Addgene plasmid # 201720 ; http://n2t.net/addgene:201720 ; RRID:Addgene_201720)
