[The description below was written by a language model from this plasmid's Addgene catalogue record and pLannotate feature annotations shown in this document.]
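Description:
pOPINVHH_A10-5_His is a bacterial expression plasmid built on the pADL-23c phagemid backbone, modified by the introduction of restriction sites for cloning, and carrying a llama (Lama glama) single-domain antibody, VHH_A10-5. The catalogue links the insert to the SARS-CoV-2 spike glycoprotein, consistent with the associated work on nanobodies that neutralize Omicron variants; spike is best read as the nanobody's target, not as something encoded on the plasmid. The plasmid is propagated in E. coli through a high-copy ColE1/pUC-type origin and selected with ampicillin via the β-lactamase gene. It also retains an f1 origin, a phagemid element that allows single-stranded DNA packaging when helper phage is supplied.

Expression is driven by the lac promoter with its CAP binding site and lac operator, so transcription is repressed by lac repressor and can be induced with IPTG. Only a fragment of lacI is annotated, so functional repressor would presumably have to come from the host. The open reading frame begins with a pectate lyase (pel-type) leader fragment, which serves as a signal peptide directing the product to the periplasm, where the disulfide bond of an immunoglobulin domain can form. This is followed by the 375 bp VHH, which the automated annotation labels by similarity as a mouse heavy-chain variable region, and then a C-terminal hexahistidine tag for metal-affinity purification. M13 gene III lies downstream of the tag as a remnant of the phage-display design. The record does not state how the tagged nanobody is separated from pIII during expression, and the short attP-like annotation is probably an incidental match. The stated purpose is production of the nanobody.

The sequenced record is 4,337 nt, slightly shorter than the 4,345 bp listed in the catalogue.
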