Features (pLannotate 1.2.2; 13 found; start..end, strand, type, name):
     21..125     +  promoter       AmpR promoter: bla
    126..986     +  CDS            AmpR: β-lactamase; bla; confers resistance to ampicillin, carbenicillin, and related antibiotics
   1157..1745    +  rep_origin     ori: high-copy-number ColE1/pMB1/pBR322/pUC origin of replication
   1805..1897    +  CDS            lacI (fragment): lac repressor; lacI; The lac repressor binds to the lac operator to inhibit transcription in E. coli. This inhibition can be relieved by adding lactose or isopropyl-β-D-thiogalactopyranoside (IPTG).
   1910..1931    +  protein_bind   CAP binding site: CAP binding activates transcription in the presence of cAMP. E. coli catabolite activator protein
   1946..1976    +  promoter       lac promoter: promoter for the E. coli lac operon
   1984..2000    +  protein_bind   lac operator: The lac repressor binds to the lac operator to inhibit transcription in E. coli. This inhibition can be relieved by adding lactose or isopropyl-β-D-thiogalactopyranoside (IPTG). lac repressor encoded by lacI
   2025..2090    +  CDS            pel1 (fragment): PLY1_PECAS - Also known as pelA. Experimental evidence at protein level: Swiss-Prot protein existence level 1. Involved in maceration and soft-rotting of plant tissue. From Pectobacterium atrosepticum (strain SCRI 1043 / ATCC BAA-672) (Erwinia carotovora subsp. atroseptica).
   2091..2465    +  CDS            HVM20_MOUSE: Experimental evidence at protein level: Swiss-Prot protein existence level 1. From Mus musculus (Mouse).
   2469..2486    +  CDS            6xHis: 6xHis affinity tag
   2548..3765    +  CDS            M13 gene III (sequence partly withheld): pIII; III; minor coat protein
   3780..3817    +  protein_bind   attP6 (fragment): mutant version of attP; recombination site for the Gateway® BP reaction BP™ Clonase
   3903..4331    -  rep_origin     f1 ori (sequence partly withheld): f1 bacteriophage origin of replication; arrow indicates direction of (+) strand synthesis
>Addgene plasmid #201720 | pOPINVHH_A10-5_His | addgene full sequence | sequence record 396564 | Addgene NGS Result
GCACTTTTCGGGGAAATGTGCGCGGAACCCCTATTTGTTTATTTTTCTAAATACATTCAAATATGTATCC
GCTCATGAGACAATAACCCTGATAAATGCTTCAATAATATTGAAAAAGGAAGAGTATGAGTATTCAACAT
TTCCGTGTCGCCCTTATTCCCTTTTTTGCGGCATTTTGCCTTCCTGTTTTTGCTCACCCAGAAACGCTGG
TGAAAGTAAAAGATGCTGAAGATCAGTTGGGTGCACGAGTGGGTTACATCGAACTGGATCTCAACAGCGG
TAAGATCCTTGAGAGTTTTCGCCCCGAAGAACGTTTTCCAATGATGAGCACTTTTAAAGTTCTGCTATGT
GGCGCGGTATTATCCCGTATTGACGCCGGGCAAGAGCAACTCGGTCGCCGCATACACTATTCTCAGAATG
ACTTGGTTGAGTACTCACCAGTCACAGAAAAGCATCTTACGGATGGCATGACAGTAAGAGAATTATGCAG
TGCTGCCATAACCATGAGTGATAACACTGCGGCCAACTTACTTCTGACAACGATCGGAGGACCGAAGGAG
CTAACCGCTTTTTTGCACAACATGGGGGATCATGTAACTCGCCTTGATCGTTGGGAACCGGAGCTGAATG
AAGCCATACCAAACGACGAGCGTGACACCACGATGCCTGTAGCAATGGCAACAACGTTGCGCAAACTATT
AACTGGCGAACTACTTACTCTAGCTTCCCGGCAACAATTAATAGACTGGATGGAGGCGGATAAAGTTGCA
GGACCACTTCTGCGCTCGGCGCTTCCGGCTGGCTGGTTTATTGCTGATAAATCTGGAGCCGGTGAGCGTG
GGTCTCGCGGTATCATTGCAGCACTGGGGCCAGATGGTAAGCCCTCCCGTATCGTAGTTATCTACACGAC
GGGGAGTCAGGCAACTATGGATGAACGAAATAGACAGATCGCTGAGATAGGTGCCTCACTGATTAAGCAT
TGGTAACTGTCAGACCAAGTTTACTCATATATACTTTAGATTGATTTAAAACTTCATTTTTAATTTAAAA
GGATCTAGGTGAAGATCCTTTTTGATAATCTCATGACCAAAATCCCTTAACGTGAGTTTTCGTTCCACTG
AGCGTCAGACCCCGTAGAAAAGATCAAAGGATCTTCTTGAGATCCTTTTTTTCTGCGCGTAATCTGCTGC
TTGCAAACAAAAAAACCACCGCTACCAGCGGTGGTTTGTTTGCCGGATCAAGAGCTACCAACTCTTTTTC
CGAAGGTAACTGGCTTCAGCAGAGCGCAGATACCAAATACTGTTCTTCTAGTGTAGCCGTAGTTAGGCCA
CCACTTCAAGAACTCTGTAGCACCGCCTACATACCTCGCTCTGCTAATCCTGTTACCAGTGGCTGCTGCC
AGTGGCGATAAGTCGTGTCTTACCGGGTTGGACTCAAGACGATAGTTACCGGATAAGGCGCAGCGGTCGG
GCTGAACGGGGGGTTCGTGCACACAGCCCAGCTTGGAGCGAACGACCTACACCGAACTGAGATACCTACA
GCGTGAGCTATGAGAAAGCGCCACGCTTCCCGAAGGGAGAAAGGCGGACAGGTATCCGGTAAGCGGCAGG
GTCGGAACAGGAGAGCGCACGAGGGAGCTTCCAGGGGGAAACGCCTGGTATCTTTATAGTCCTGTCGGGT
TTCGCCACCTCTGACTTGAGCGTCGATTTTTGTGATGCTCGTCAGGGGGGCGGAGCCTATGGAAAAACGC
CAGCAACGCGGCCTTTTTACGGTTCCTGGCCTTTTGCTGGCCTTTTGCTCACATGCGCCCAATACGCAAA
CCGCCTCTCCCCGCGCGTTGGCCGATTCATTAATGCAGCTGGCACGACAGGTTTCCCGACTGGAAAGCGG
GCAGTGAGCGCAACGCAATTAATGTGAGTTAGCTCACTCATTAGGCACCCCAGGCTTTACACTTTATGCT
TCCGGCTCGTATGTTGTGTGGAATTGTGAGCGGATAACAATTTGAATTCAAGGAGACAGTCATAATGAAA
TACCTATTGCCTACGGCGGCCGCTGGATTGTTATTACTCGCGGCCCAGCCGGCCATGGCCCAGGTGCAGC
TGGTCGAGTCTGGAGGAGGATTGGTGCAGGCTGGGGGCTCTCTGAGACTCTCCTGTGCAGCCTCTGGACG
TACCTTCAGTACCACTCGCATGGGCTGGTTCCGCCAGCCTCCAGGGAAGGAGCGCGAGTTTGTAGCAGCG
ATTTTTCGGAATACTGGCACGACATACTATGCAGATCCCGTGAAGGACCGATTCGCCATCTCCAGAGACA
ATGCCAAGAACACGGTGTATCTGCAAATGAACAGCCTGAAACCTGAGGACACGGCCGTTTATTACTGCGC
AGCGGGTCGGTTCAGCGCTGCTCCGCTTACACACTCAACTGCCTTTGAGTCCTGGGGCCAGGGGACCCAG
GTCACCGTCTCCTCAGGCCACCATCACCATCACCATTAATAACCACCATCATGGCGCAGAACAAAAACTC
ATCTCAGAAGAGGATCTGTCTTAGGCC
[611 nt withheld, positions 2548-3158]
CCAATCGTCTGACCTGCCTCAACCTCCTGTC
[50 nt withheld, positions 3190-3239]
CGGCTCTGAGGGTGGCGGTTCTGAGGGTGGCGGCTCTGAGGGTGGCGGTTCCGGTGGCGGCTCCGGTTCC
GGTGATTTTGATTATGAAAAA
[113 nt withheld, positions 3331-3443]
T
[41 nt withheld, positions 3445-3485]
T
[62 nt withheld, positions 3487-3548]
A
[92 nt withheld, positions 3550-3641]
A
[123 nt withheld, positions 3643-3765]
GCTAGCTAACAGTCCTATGAATCAACTACTTAGATGGTATTAGTGACCTGTAACAGAGCATTAGCGCAAG
GTGATTTTTGTCTTCTTGCGCTAATTTTTTGTCATCAAACCTGTCGCACTCCTTAATATTTTGTTAAAAT
TCGCGTTAAATTTTTGTTAAATCAGCTCATTTTTTAACCAATAGGCCGAAATCGGCAAAATCCCTTATAA
ATCAAAAGAATAGACCGAGATAGGGT
[37 nt withheld, positions 4002-4038]
AAAGAACGTGGACTCCAACGTCAAAGG
[49 nt withheld, positions 4066-4114]
T
[91 nt withheld, positions 4116-4206]
G
[124 nt withheld, positions 4208-4331]
CAGGTG
